Addgene plasmid #249281: pGL4.R_8xGLIBS_minPro_Luc2p_Ren
Purpose: Dual-luciferase GLI reporter plasmid. 8xGLI binding site followed by minPro-luc2P expression, in addition to constitutive SV-40-driven Renilla luciferase expression.
Depositing lab: Ramiro Iglesias-Bartolome. Depositing organization: National Cancer Institute (NCI). Publication: Dissection of Galphas and Hedgehog Signaling Crosstalk Reveals Therapeutic Opportunities to Target Hedgehog-Dependent Tumors. Krantz S, Bell BA, Lund K, Salinas Parra N, Ng Y, De Oliveira Rosa N, Mukhopadhyay S, St Croix B, Sarin KY, Weigert R, Raimondi F, Iglesias-Bartolome R. Cancer Res. 2025 Dec 29. doi: 10.1158/0008-5472.CAN-25-1109. PubMed 41460725.
Backbone
  Vector backbone: pGL4.R_TRE_minPro
  Backbone manufacturer: Addgene #211517
  Vector type: Mammalian Expression, Luciferase
Growth in bacteria
  Bacterial resistance: Ampicillin, 100 μg/mL
  Growth temperature: 37°C
  Growth strain: NEB Stable
  Copy number: High Copy
Gene/Insert
  Gene/Insert name: Luciferase
  Cloning method: Restriction Enzyme; 5′ cloning site MluI (not destroyed); 3′ cloning site KpnI (not destroyed)
  Sequencing primers: 5′ n/a
Terms and licenses: Academic/Nonprofit Terms; Industry Terms: Not Available to Industry
Depositor comments: Please visit https://www.biorxiv.org/content/10.1101/2025.02.21.639530v1 for bioRxiv preprint
How to cite: pGL4.R_8xGLIBS_minPro_Luc2p_Ren was a gift from Ramiro Iglesias-Bartolome (Addgene plasmid # 249281 ; http://n2t.net/addgene:249281 ; RRID:Addgene_249281)
