[The description below was written by a language model from this plasmid's Addgene catalogue record and pLannotate feature annotations shown in this document.]
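Description:
pGL4.R_8xGLIBS_minPro_Luc2p_Ren is a 6.2 kb single-plasmid dual-luciferase reporter for GLI transcription factor activity in mammalian cells. It is built on the pGL4.R_TRE_minPro backbone, with the response element placed between retained MluI and KpnI sites. It is propagated in E. coli as a high-copy plasmid through a ColE1/pUC-type origin and is selected with ampicillin via the β-lactamase gene. The record shows no mammalian selection marker, so the design suits transient transfection assays.

The inducible unit consists of eight tandem GLI binding sites, described in the catalogue entry but not individually annotated in the feature table. They presumably lie in the unannotated stretch just upstream of the minimal TATA-box promoter (minP). This promoter has low basal activity, so transcription of the downstream synthetic firefly luc2 gene depends largely on GLI occupancy of the binding sites. The luciferase is fused to a codon-optimised PEST degradation sequence from mouse ornithine decarboxylase (luc2P), which shortens protein half-life and lets the signal follow changes in pathway activity more closely. An SV40 poly(A) signal lies downstream of this unit, annotated on the reverse strand. A synthetic poly(A) signal and the α2-globin RNA polymerase II pause site sit upstream of the response element, limiting read-through transcription from the plasmid backbone.

A second cassette on the same plasmid uses the SV40 enhancer/early promoter to drive constitutive Renilla luciferase, terminated by a synthetic poly(A) signal, and this cassette spans the origin of the circular map. Renilla provides an internal normalisation control at a fixed ratio to the firefly reporter, without co-transfecting a separate plasmid. The associated work concerns Hedgehog signalling and its crosstalk with Gαs, consistent with use as a readout of Hedgehog/GLI pathway output.
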