Features (pLannotate 1.2.2; 14 found; start..end, strand, type, name):
     10..942     +  CDS            LUCI_RENRE: Experimental evidence at protein level: Swiss-Prot protein existence level 1. Upon binding the substrate, the enzyme catalyzes an oxygenation, producing a very short-lived hydroperoxide that cyclizes into a dioxetanone structure, which collapses, releasing a CO(2) molecule. The spontaneous breakdown of the dioxetanone releases the energy (about 50 kcal/mole) that is necessary to generate the excited state of the coelenteramide product, which is the singlet form of the monoanion. In vivo the product undergoes the process of nonradiative energy transfer to an accessory protein, a green fluoresce
    969..1017    +  polyA_signal   poly(A) signal: synthetic polyadenylation signal
   1033..1164    +  CDS            TcR (fragment): tetracycline efflux protein; tet; confers resistance to tetracycline
   1344..1932    -  rep_origin     ori: high-copy-number ColE1/pMB1/pBR322/pUC origin of replication
   2132..2992    -  CDS            AmpR: β-lactamase confers resistance to ampicillin, carbenicillin, and related antibiotics
   2993..3034    -  promoter       AmpR promoter (fragment): bla
   3097..3145    +  polyA_signal   poly(A) signal: synthetic polyadenylation signal
   3159..3250    +  misc_feature   pause site: RNA polymerase II transcriptional pause signal from the human α2 globin gene
   3624..3655    +  promoter       minP: minimal TATA-box promoter with low basal activity
   3688..5337    +  CDS            luciferase: firefly luciferase synthetic luc2 version of the luciferase gene
   5341..5460    +  CDS            hPEST: PEST degradation sequence from mouse ornithine decarboxylase human codon-optimized
   5512..5633    -  polyA_signal   SV40 poly(A) signal: SV40 polyadenylation signal
   5659..5790    -  CDS            LT_SV40 (fragment): Experimental evidence at protein level: Swiss-Prot protein existence level 1. Isoform 17kT antigen targets host RBL2 for degradation and promotes cell proliferation. Transactivates host cyclin A promoter through its J domain. From Simian virus 40 (SV40).
   5827..6184    +  promoter       SV40 promoter: SV40 enhancer and early promoter
>Addgene plasmid #249281 | pGL4.R_8xGLIBS_minPro_Luc2p_Ren | addgene full sequence | sequence record 496940 | Addgene NGS Result
AGCGCCACCATGACCAGCAAGGTGTACGACCCCGAGCAGAGGAAGAGGATGATCACCGGCCCCCAGTGGT
GGGCCAGGTGCAAGCAGATGAACGTGCTGGACAGCTTCATCAACTACTACGACAGCGAGAAGCACGCCGA
GAACGCCGTGATCTTCCTGCACGGCAACGCCGCTAGCAGCTACCTGTGGAGGCACGTGGTGCCCCACATC
GAGCCCGTGGCCAGGTGCATCATCCCCGATCTGATCGGCATGGGCAAGAGCGGCAAGAGCGGCAACGGCA
GCTACAGGCTGCTGGACCACTACAAGTACCTGACCGCCTGGTTCGAGCTCCTGAACCTGCCCAAGAAGAT
CATCTTCGTGGGCCACGACTGGGGCGCCTGCCTGGCCTTCCACTACAGCTACGAGCACCAGGACAAGATC
AAGGCCATCGTGCACGCCGAGAGCGTGGTGGACGTGATCGAGAGCTGGGACGAGTGGCCAGACATCGAGG
AGGACATCGCCCTGATCAAGAGCGAGGAGGGCGAGAAGATGGTGCTGGAGAACAACTTCTTCGTGGAGAC
CATGCTGCCCAGCAAGATCATGAGAAAGCTGGAGCCCGAGGAGTTCGCCGCCTACCTGGAGCCCTTCAAG
GAGAAGGGCGAGGTGAGAAGACCCACCCTGAGCTGGCCCAGAGAGATCCCCCTGGTGAAGGGCGGCAAGC
CCGACGTGGTGCAGATCGTGAGAAACTACAACGCCTACCTGAGAGCCAGCGACGACCTGCCCAAGATGTT
CATCGAGAGCGACCCCGGCTTCTTCAGCAACGCCATCGTGGAGGGCGCCAAGAAGTTCCCCAACACCGAG
TTCGTGAAGGTGAAGGGCCTGCACTTCAGCCAGGAGGACGCCCCCGACGAGATGGGCAAGTACATCAAGA
GCTTCGTGGAGAGAGTGCTGAAGAACGAGCAGTAAACTCTAGAACCGGTCATGGCCGCAATAAAATATCT
TTATTTTCATTACATCTGTGTGTTGGTTTTTTGTGTGTTCGAACTAGATGCTGTCGACCGATGCCCTTGA
GAGCCTTCAACCCAGTCAGCTCCTTCCGGTGGGCGCGGGGCATGACTATCGTCGCCGCACTTATGACTGT
CTTCTTTATCATGCAACTCGTAGGACAGGTGCCGGCAGCGCTCTTCCGCTTCCTCGCTCACTGACTCGCT
GCGCTCGGTCGTTCGGCTGCGGCGAGCGGTATCAGCTCACTCAAAGGCGGTAATACGGTTATCCACAGAA
TCAGGGGATAACGCAGGAAAGAACATGTGAGCAAAAGGCCAGCAAAAGGCCAGGAACCGTAAAAAGGCCG
CGTTGCTGGCGTTTTTCCATAGGCTCCGCCCCCCTGACGAGCATCACAAAAATCGACGCTCAAGTCAGAG
GTGGCGAAACCCGACAGGACTATAAAGATACCAGGCGTTTCCCCCTGGAAGCTCCCTCGTGCGCTCTCCT
GTTCCGACCCTGCCGCTTACCGGATACCTGTCCGCCTTTCTCCCTTCGGGAAGCGTGGCGCTTTCTCATA
GCTCACGCTGTAGGTATCTCAGTTCGGTGTAGGTCGTTCGCTCCAAGCTGGGCTGTGTGCACGAACCCCC
CGTTCAGCCCGACCGCTGCGCCTTATCCGGTAACTATCGTCTTGAGTCCAACCCGGTAAGACACGACTTA
TCGCCACTGGCAGCAGCCACTGGTAACAGGATTAGCAGAGCGAGGTATGTAGGCGGTGCTACAGAGTTCT
TGAAGTGGTGGCCTAACTACGGCTACACTAGAAGAACAGTATTTGGTATCTGCGCTCTGCTGAAGCCAGT
TACCTTCGGAAAAAGAGTTGGTAGCTCTTGATCCGGCAAACAAACCACCGCTGGTAGCGGTGGTTTTTTT
GTTTGCAAGCAGCAGATTACGCGCAGAAAAAAAGGATCTCAAGAAGATCCTTTGATCTTTTCTACGGGGT
CTGACGCTCAGTGGAACGAAAACTCACGTTAAGGGATTTTGGTCATGAGATTATCAAAAAGGATCTTCAC
CTAGATCCTTTTAAATTAAAAATGAAGTTTTAAATCAATCTAAAGTATATATGAGTAAACTTGGTCTGAC
AGCGGCCGCAAATGCTAAACCACTGCAGTGGTTACCAGTGCTTGATCAGTGAGGCACCGATCTCAGCGAT
CTGCCTATTTCGTTCGTCCATAGTGGCCTGACTCCCCGTCGTGTAGATCACTACGATTCGTGAGGGCTTA
CCATCAGGCCCCAGCGCAGCAATGATGCCGCGAGAGCCGCGTTCACCGGCCCCCGATTTGTCAGCAATGA
ACCAGCCAGCAGGGAGGGCCGAGCGAAGAAGTGGTCCTGCTACTTTGTCCGCCTCCATCCAGTCTATGAG
CTGCTGTCGTGATGCTAGAGTAAGAAGTTCGCCAGTGAGTAGTTTCCGAAGAGTTGTGGCCATTGCTACT
GGCATCGTGGTATCACGCTCGTCGTTCGGTATGGCTTCGTTCAACTCTGGTTCCCAGCGGTCAAGCCGGG
TCACATGATCACCCATATTATGAAGAAATGCAGTCAGCTCCTTAGGGCCTCCGATCGTTGTCAGAAGTAA
GTTGGCCGCGGTGTTGTCGCTCATGGTAATGGCAGCACTACACAATTCTCTTACCGTCATGCCATCCGTA
AGATGCTTTTCCGTGACCGGCGAGTACTCAACCAAGTCGTTTTGTGAGTAGTGTATACGGCGACCAAGCT
GCTCTTGCCCGGCGTCTATACGGGACAACACCGCGCCACATAGCAGTACTTTGAAAGTGCTCATCATCGG
GAATCGTTCTTCGGGGCGGAAAGACTCAAGGATCTTGCCGCTATTGAGATCCAGTTCGATATAGCCCACT
CTTGCACCCAGTTGATCTTCAGCATCTTTTACTTTCACCAGCGTTTCGGGGTGTGCAAAAACAGGCAAGC
AAAATGCCGCAAAGAAGGGAATGAGTGCGACACGAAAATGTTGGATGCTCATACTCGTCCTTTTTCAATA
TTATTGAAGCATTTATCAGGGTTACTAGTACGTCTCTCAAGGATAAGTAAGTAATATTAAGGTACGGGAG
GTATTGGACAGGCCGCAATAAAATATCTTTATTTTCATTACATCTGTGTGTTGGTTTTTTGTGTGAATCG
ATAGTACTAACATACGCTCTCCATCAAAACAAAACGAAACAAAACAAACTAGCAAAATAGGCTGTCCCCA
GTGCAAGTGCAGGTGCCAGAACATTTCTCTGGCCTAACTGGCCGGTACACGCGTAGATTCGCGATCGACC
TCGACAAGCAGGGAACACCCAAGTAGAAGTTCCGACAAGCAGGGAACACCCAAGTAGAAGCTCTCGACCT
CGACAAGCAGGGAACACCCAAGTAGAAGCTCCGACAAGCAGGGAACACCCAAGTAGAAGCTCTCGACCTC
GACAAGCAGGGAACACCCAAGTAGAAGCTCCGACAAGCAGGGAACACCCAAGTAGAAGCTCTCGACCTCG
ACAAGCAGGGAACACCCAAGTAGAAGCTCCGACAAGCAGGGAACACCCAAGTAGAAGCTCTCGATCGCGA
ATCTGTGGTACCGAGGATATCAAGATCTGGCCTCGGCGGCCAAGCTTAGACACTAGAGGGTATATAATGG
AAGCTCGACTTCCAGCTTGGCAATCCGGTACTGTTGGTAAAGCCACCATGGAAGATGCCAAAAACATTAA
GAAGGGCCCAGCGCCATTCTACCCACTCGAAGACGGGACCGCCGGCGAGCAGCTGCACAAAGCCATGAAG
CGCTACGCCCTGGTGCCCGGCACCATCGCCTTTACCGACGCACATATCGAGGTGGACATTACCTACGCCG
AGTACTTCGAGATGAGCGTTCGGCTGGCAGAAGCTATGAAGCGCTATGGGCTGAATACAAACCATCGGAT
CGTGGTGTGCAGCGAGAATAGCTTGCAGTTCTTCATGCCCGTGTTGGGTGCCCTGTTCATCGGTGTGGCT
GTGGCCCCAGCTAACGACATCTACAACGAGCGCGAGCTGCTGAACAGCATGGGCATCAGCCAGCCCACCG
TCGTATTCGTGAGCAAGAAAGGGCTGCAAAAGATCCTCAACGTGCAAAAGAAGCTACCGATCATACAAAA
GATCATCATCATGGATAGCAAGACCGACTACCAGGGCTTCCAAAGCATGTACACCTTCGTGACTTCCCAT
TTGCCACCCGGCTTCAACGAGTACGACTTCGTGCCCGAGAGCTTCGACCGGGACAAAACCATCGCCCTGA
TCATGAACAGTAGTGGCAGTACCGGATTGCCCAAGGGCGTAGCCCTACCGCACCGCACCGCTTGTGTCCG
ATTCAGTCATGCCCGCGACCCCATCTTCGGCAACCAGATCATCCCCGACACCGCTATCCTCAGCGTGGTG
CCATTTCACCACGGCTTCGGCATGTTCACCACGCTGGGCTACTTGATCTGCGGCTTTCGGGTCGTGCTCA
TGTACCGCTTCGAGGAGGAGCTATTCTTGCGCAGCTTGCAAGACTATAAGATTCAATCTGCCCTGCTGGT
GCCCACACTATTTAGCTTCTTCGCTAAGAGCACTCTCATCGACAAGTACGACCTAAGCAACTTGCACGAG
ATCGCCAGCGGCGGGGCGCCGCTCAGCAAGGAGGTAGGTGAGGCCGTGGCCAAACGCTTCCACCTACCAG
GCATCCGCCAGGGCTACGGCCTGACAGAAACAACCAGCGCCATTCTGATCACCCCCGAAGGGGACGACAA
GCCTGGCGCAGTAGGCAAGGTGGTGCCCTTCTTCGAGGCTAAGGTGGTGGACTTGGACACCGGTAAGACA
CTGGGTGTGAACCAGCGCGGCGAGCTGTGCGTCCGTGGCCCCATGATCATGAGCGGCTACGTTAACAACC
CCGAGGCTACAAACGCTCTCATCGACAAGGACGGCTGGCTGCACAGCGGCGACATCGCCTACTGGGACGA
GGACGAGCACTTCTTCATCGTGGACCGGCTGAAGAGCCTGATCAAATACAAGGGCTACCAGGTAGCCCCA
GCCGAACTGGAGAGCATCCTGCTGCAACACCCCAACATCTTCGACGCCGGGGTCGCCGGCCTGCCCGACG
ACGATGCCGGCGAGCTGCCCGCCGCAGTCGTCGTGCTGGAACACGGTAAAACCATGACCGAGAAGGAGAT
CGTGGACTATGTGGCCAGCCAGGTTACAACCGCCAAGAAGCTGCGCGGTGGTGTTGTGTTCGTGGACGAG
GTGCCTAAAGGACTGACCGGCAAGTTGGACGCCCGCAAGATCCGCGAGATTCTCATTAAGGCCAAGAAGG
GCGGCAAGATCGCCGTGAATTCTCACGGCTTCCCTCCCGAGGTGGAGGAGCAGGCCGCCGGCACCCTGCC
CATGAGCTGCGCCCAGGAGAGCGGCATGGATAGACACCCTGCTGCTTGCGCCAGCGCCAGGATCAACGTC
TAAGGCCGCGACTCTAGAGTCGGGGCGGCCGGCCGCTTCGAGCAGACATGATAAGATACATTGATGAGTT
TGGACAAACCACAACTAGAATGCAGTGAAAAAAATGCTTTATTTGTGAAATTTGTGATGCTATTGCTTTA
TTTGTAACCATTATAAGCTGCAATAAACAAGTTAACAACAACAATTGCATTCATTTTATGTTTCAGGTTC
AGGGGGAGGTGTGGGAGGTTTTTTAAAGCAAGTAAAACCTCTACAAATGTGGTAAAATCGATAAGGATCC
GTTTGCGTATTGGGCGCTCTTCCGCTGATCTGCGCAGCACCATGGCCTGAAATAACCTCTGAAAGAGGAA
CTTGGTTAGCTACCTTCTGAGGCGGAAAGAACCAGCTGTGGAATGTGTGTCAGTTAGGGTGTGGAAAGTC
CCCAGGCTCCCCAGCAGGCAGAAGTATGCAAAGCATGCATCTCAATTAGTCAGCAACCAGGTGTGGAAAG
TCCCCAGGCTCCCCAGCAGGCAGAAGTATGCAAAGCATGCATCTCAATTAGTCAGCAACCATAGTCCCGC
CCCTAACTCCGCCCATCCCGCCCCTAACTCCGCCCAGTTCCGCCCATTCTCCGCCCCATGGCTGACTAAT
TTTTTTTATTTATGCAGAGGCCGAGGCCGCCTCTGCCTCTGAGCTATTCCAGAAGTAGTGAGGAGGCTTT
TTTGGAGGCCTAGGCTTTTGCAAAAAGCTCGATTCTTCTGACACT
